>Addgene plasmid #233144 | pTMiniTrex-mCherry-Shark2 | addgene full sequence | sequence record 465794 | Addgene NGS Result
GCCCCGAAGAACGTTTTCCAATGATGAGCACTTTTAAAGTTCTGCTATGTGGCGCGGTATTATCCCGTAT
TGACGCCGGGCAAGAGCAACTCGGTCGCCGCATACACTATTCTCAGAATGACTTGGTTGAGTACTCACCA
GTCACAGAAAAGCATCTTACGGATGGCATGACAGTAAGAGAATTATGCAGTGCTGCCATAACCATGAGTG
ATAACACTGCGGCCAACTTACTTCTGACAACGATCGGAGGACCGAAGGAGCTAACCGCTTTTTTGCACAA
CATTGGGGATCATGTAACTCGCCTTGATCGTTGGGAACCGGAGCTGAATGAAGCCATACCAAACGACGAG
CGTGACACCACGATGCCTGTAGCAATGGCAACAACGTTGCGCAAACTATTAACTGGCGAACTACTTACTC
TAGCTTCCCGGCAACAATTAATAGACTGGATGGAGGCGGATAAAGTTGCAGGACCACTTCTGCGCTCGGC
CCTTCCGGCTGGCTGGTTTATTGCTGATAAATCTGGAGCCGGTGAGCGTGGGTCTCGCGGTATCATTGCA
GCACTGGGGCCAGATGGTAAGCCCTCCCGTATCGTAGTTATCTACACGACGGGGAGTCAGGCAACTATGG
ATGAACGAAATAGACAGATCGCTGAGATAGGTGCCTCACTGATTAAGCATTGGTAACGTAGAAAAGATCA
AAGGATCTTCTTGAGATCCTTTTTTCCTGCGCGTAATCTGCTGCTTGCAAACAAAAAAACCACCGCTACC
AGCGGTGGTTTGTTTGCCGGATCAAGAGCTACCAACTCTTTTTCCGAAGGTAACTGGCTTCAGCAGAGCG
CGGATACCAAATACTGTTCTTCTAGTGTAGCCGTAGTTAGGCCACCACTTCAAGAACTCTGTAGCACCGC
CTACATACCTCGCTCTGCTAATCCTGTTACCAGTGGCTGCTGCCAGTGGCGATAAGTCGTGTCTTACCGG
GTTGGACTCAAGACGATAGTTACCGGATAAGGCGCAGCGGTCGGGCTGAACGGGGGGTTCGTGCACACAG
CCCAGCTTGGAGCGAACGACCTACACCGAACTGAGATACCTACAGCGTGAGCTATGAGAAAGCGCCACGC
TTCCCGAAGGGAGAAAGGCGGACAGGTATCCGGTAAGCGGCAGGGTCGGAACAGGAGAGCGCACGAGGGA
GCTTCCAGGGGGAAACGCCTGGTATCTTTATAGTCCTGTCGGGTTTCGCCACCTCTGACTTGAGCGTCGA
TTTTTGTGATGCTCGTCAGGGGGGCGGAGCCTATGGAAAAACCAGCCGTGCACACGAGGTACCCGCGGCG
ACACGGAGGGAGTGGGGTGCATGGGGATGCTGAGTCCCGCGAAGTGTGCTGGGTAATTACGGTGCAGTCA
AAACTGACAAATAATGCAAGTCATTGTTTGCATTTTCCCACTGATATTTTTAAACAGGTTAAATTTGCTT
TGTTTTCCCCCGTGTTGTTGAACGTTTGAATCATTTTTGCTAATCCGTGCTTATTTTGATAAAAAAAGAC
AAATATAATGAGAGTAGAGGTATCCGTGTTAGCCCTCCCACACATAACCAGAGGGCAGCAATTCACGAAT
CCCAACTGCCGTCGGCTGTCCATCACTGTCCTTCACTATGGCTTTGATCCCAGGATGCAGATCGAGAAGC
ACCTGTCGGCACCGTCCGCAGGGGCTCAAGATGCCCCTGTTCTCATTTCCGATCGCGACGATACAAGTCA
GGTTGCCAGCTGCCGCAGCAGCAGCAGTGCCCAGCACCACGAGTTCTGCACAAGGTCCCCCAGTAAAATG
ATATACATTGACACCAGTGAAGATGCGGCCGTCGCTAGAGAGAGCTGCGCTGGCGACGCTGTAGTCTTCA
GAGATGGGGATGCTGTTGATTGTAGCCGTTGCTCTTTCAATGAGGGTGGATTCTTCTTGAGACAAAGGCT
TGGCCATAATGCACAAACACTAAACTACACCTTAAACACCATCAGTGAAGAAAAAGAAAAAAAAAGAAAA
ACAGCTTAAATCCTTAAAAAAAAAAAATCACACTAAATTAAAACAGTCAGTTATAAACAAAAAGAAACTG
AACAACCAAAATCTTCCAATAACGCAAAGTTGTAAAAAATTACCACAAGCTGCATCATACACCCAATCAA
ATCATCTACATTTTCCTTGCAATACCCCAAATCCTCGTACATTGATTAAACATTATTTCACTCATCCTTC
CGCATCATTAAATTGCTGCTTTTTGTTTCCCAAAGATGACCATAAATATAATTTCAAAAAAAAAAAAGAA
AAAAAAGTTATATATTTTTTTGTTGTTGTCCTTAAAGGGAAAAGTAAAATTGTTTTGCTCTTGACACTGT
GTCACTTGGATCGTGGCAGCACCGGTAACGATCATCACGGGACACGCATCGTGTATTATAAGATCCCTAT
TCGCAAAAGAAAGACCTGAAGTCATCGCCACGCTTTGAGCGCGTTTCGTCCTATTTGGGACTCATCAGCT
GGATGTACAGGTGGTCGTATTCTTCACCTCTCCAGATCGAAATCTGGTATGTTTTGTACGAATCCAGGAC
GCGCCTTTGTTAAGCGTCCAGGGGATCCTGATTGGTGTGCACTTCGGCATCCAGAGGATCCTGATTTGTA
TGGACTTCGGCATCAAGGGGATCTTGATTAGTATGCACTTCCTTGTACAGTTCATCCATGCCTCCAGTTG
AATGGCGGCCTTCCGCTCGCTCGTACTGCTCAACTATTGTATAGTCTTCGTTGTGGCTAGTGATATCGAG
CTTTATGTTCACATTATAAGCTCCCGGCAATTGGACTGGCTTCTTAGCCTTATAAGTTGTTTTAACTTCC
GCGTCGTAATGGCCGCCATCCTTAAGTTTAAGACGTTGCTTAATTTCACCTTTGAGAGCCCCGTCCTCAG
GGTACATCCTTTCGGAAGAGGCCTCCCACCCCATCGTTTTCTTCTGCATCACCGGTCCGTCGGAAGGGAA
ATTTGTGCCCCGCAACTTGACCTTGTAGATGAACTCCACATCCTGCAAGGAACTATCCTGGGTGACGGTC
ACGACACCGCCATCCTCGAAATTCATAACGCGTTCCCATTTGAATCCTTCTGGGAAGCTGAGCTTCAGGT
AGTCAGGGATGTCTGCCGGGTGCTTGACGTACGCCTTAGAGCCATACATGAACTGAGGAGACAGAATGTC
CCAAGCGAAGGGAAGCGGCCCTCCCTTCGTGACCTTGAGTTTCGCAGTTTGAGTCCCTTCATAGGGCCTG
CCTTCTCCCTCCCCTTCTATCTCGAACTCATGGCCATTAACACTGCCCTCCATGTGGACCTTGAATCGCA
TAAACTCCTTGATGATGGCCATATTGTCTTCTTCACCTTTCGACACCATTCTAGACAAAAAAAAACCCCG
CCCTGTCAGGGGCGGGGTTTTTTTTTAGACAACTTATAGAGCAAAAAAAAAAGAAAAGACATCATAAAAG
AAGTTGGAAAAGAAAAAAGGTAAAAACAATTTAACACAACAATAATAAGTGGATAAAACAACAAAGAAAA
AGTATTATAATAACAATCATAATAATTTCGCTTTCGTGCGTGAAAATGTTTCTTAGTGAATCCGCTGCAT
ATTTTGAAGAAACTCGTTGGGGGATCCACTAGAACTCTTGCACAGACTTGGCATCCACACGGCGCTTTGA
CTCCCATTCTGAAAAAAAAAAGAACACGTTGATTCCCCTTTTGATTTCCCACGAATGCGAAGCACAATTC
ACGCACAGCCAACGGCAGGGAGAGACGATAAGGTAAAATACACACAAGTGGTGGAATCACAAAAGGACAC
GCACAGCACGCAAATAAACATTGCACACGGCATGACATTTTGCGACCCACACACAATGTGTACACTACAA
TTATATGAAAATCCCTCCCCCATTCCGCGGGTGCGCCGCAAAGGGCCAAAAACCCAAATGATCCACTTTA
TTATAAACCTCACTGACCAATGAGCCAAAAAGAAGGTCGCGCCGCACACGATACGGCGATGCGAAACAAA
AGACCGCAAAAAAAAAACGAAAAACCAAACATCCTGAGGGACACCGATTCCTTCCGACGCCACCTGGGCC
ACCGGAGAGAATACCGCTCCATGATGTACTAGACACAAATGGACGGTTAAAAAAGCACAAGTTGGATCGA
ACCCCGGAAACTCCAAAATTTTTTTAGGGGTACCCAAAAATTGCAAAAAATTCCTCCGAATCATCAAAAA
ATTAAAAATCCAACACACCAAATAAGCCCCGCAAGGAAACTGGTGTATGTATCCGCTCATGAGACAATAA
CCCTGATAAATGCTTCAATAATATTGAAAAAGGAAGAGTATGAGTATTCAACATTTCCGTGTCGCCCTTA
TTCCCTTTTTTGCGGCATTTTGCCTTCCTGTTTTTGCTCACCCAGAAACGCTGGTGAAAGTAAAAGATGC
TGAAGATCAGTTGGGTGCACGAGTGGGTTACATCGAACTGGATCTCAACAGCGGTAAGATCCTTGAGAGT
TTTC
Features (pLannotate 1.2.2; 6 found; start..end, strand, type, name):
    711..1299    +  rep_origin     ori: high-copy-number ColE1/pMB1/pBR322/pUC origin of replication
   1569..1967    -  CDS            BSD: blasticidin S deaminase; Aspergillus terreus BSD; confers resistance to blasticidin
   2012..2030    -  promoter       ADH1 promoter (fragment): S. cerevisiae ADH1; promoter for alcohol dehydrogenase 1
   2702..3409    -  CDS            mCherry: mCherry is a basic (constitutively fluorescent) red fluorescent protein published in 2004, derived from Discosoma sp.. It is reported to be a very rapidly-maturing monomer with low acid sensitivity.
   4316..4379    +  promoter       AmpR promoter: bla
   4380..686     +  CDS            AmpR (across the origin): β-lactamase; bla; confers resistance to ampicillin, carbenicillin, and related antibiotics
