[The description below was written by a language model from this plasmid's Addgene catalogue record and pLannotate feature annotations shown in this document.]
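Description:
pTMiniTrex-mCherry-Shark2 is a small, high-copy template plasmid built on the pTMiniTrex backbone and intended as a PCR source for a conditional-knockdown tagging cassette used in Trypanosoma cruzi. It is catalogued at about 4.6 kb (the sequenced record is slightly shorter, 4,554 nt) and as a prokaryotic expression vector, although its stated purpose is to supply a cassette for amplification rather than to express protein in bacteria. Propagation in E. coli relies on a ColE1/pUC-type origin and a β-lactamase gene driven by its own bla promoter, giving ampicillin resistance.

The payload combines three elements. An mCherry coding sequence, codon optimized for T. cruzi, carries a C-terminal 3xTy epitope tag. It is accompanied by Shark2, a roughly 108 bp tetracycline-responsive ("Tet-ON") hammerhead aptazyme derived from the Schistosoma mansoni N79 ribozyme. Aptazymes of this type join a self-cleaving ribozyme to a ligand-binding aptamer, so that transcript cleavage, and therefore mRNA stability and protein output, is controlled by the presence of the drug; in a Tet-ON design, ligand binding is expected to suppress cleavage and allow expression. A blasticidin S deaminase gene on the same strand as mCherry provides the selectable marker for the parasite.

The automated annotation detects mCherry and BSD but not the Ty tag or the aptazyme. Its 19 bp "ADH1 promoter" hit is only a short fragment match and is probably not a functional yeast promoter. The regulatory sequences driving mCherry and BSD are not stated. According to the associated publication title, the system was applied to conditional knockdown of essential cell-division kinases in T. cruzi.
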