Addgene plasmid #233144: pTMiniTrex-mCherry-Shark2
Purpose: Serves as a template plasmid for amplifying Shark2 (Tet-ON) hammerhead aptazyme-3xTy-tagging cassette
Depositing lab: Ronald Etheridge. Depositing organization: University of Georgia. Publication: A limitation lifted: A conditional knockdown system reveals essential roles for Polo-like kinase and Aurora kinase 1 in Trypanosoma cruzi cell division. Wiedeman J, Harrison R, Etheridge RD. Proc Natl Acad Sci U S A. 2025 Feb 25;122(8):e2416009122. doi: 10.1073/pnas.2416009122. Epub 2025 Feb 18. PubMed 40106484.
Backbone
  Vector backbone: pTMiniTrex
  Total vector size (bp): 4598
  Vector type: Prokaryotic expression
  Selectable markers: Blasticidin
Growth in bacteria
  Bacterial resistance: Ampicillin, 100 μg/mL
  Growth temperature: 30°C
  Growth strain: NEB Stable
  Copy number: High Copy
Gene/Insert 1
  Gene/Insert name: mCherry
  Species: Discosoma spp.
  Insert size (bp): 705
  Mutation: Codon optimized for Trypanosoma cruzi
  GenBank ID: AAV52164
  Tag / fusion protein: 3x Ty tag (C terminal on insert)
  Cloning method: Gibson Cloning
  Sequencing primers: 5′ GTCATGCCGTGTGCAATGTTTATTTGCG
Gene/Insert 2
  Gene/Insert name: Shark2 (alt name: Tet-ON aptazyme derived from S. mansoni N79)
  Species: Schistosoma mansoni
  Insert size (bp): 108
  Cloning method: Gibson Cloning
  Sequencing primers: 5′ TTGTTTCCCAAAGATGACCATA
Terms and licenses: Academic/Nonprofit Terms; Industry Terms
How to cite: pTMiniTrex-mCherry-Shark2 was a gift from Ronald Etheridge (Addgene plasmid # 233144 ; http://n2t.net/addgene:233144 ; RRID:Addgene_233144)
